>Addgene plasmid #13585 | integrin alpha9 pcDNA1 neo | depositor full sequence | sequence record 7704 | Author sequence
GGCGTAATCTGCTGCTTGCAAACAAAAAAACCACCGCTACCAGCGGTGGTTTGTTTGCCGGATCAAGAGC
TACCAACTCTTTTTCCGAAGGTAACTGGCTTCAGCAGAGCGCAGATACCAAATACTGTCCTTCTAGTGTA
GCCGTAGTTAGGCCACCACTTCAAGAACTCTGTAGCACCGCCTACATACCTCGCTCTGCTAATCCTGTTA
CCAGTGGCTGCTGCCAGTGGCGATAAGTCGTGTCTTACCGGGTTGGACTCAAGACGATAGTTACCGGATA
AGGCGCAGCGGTCGGGCTGAACGGGGGGTTCGTGCACACAGCCCAGCTTGGAGCGAACGACCTACACCGA
ACTGAGATACCTACAGCGTGAGCATTGAGAAAGCGCCACGCTTCCCGAAGGGAGAAAGGCGGACAGGTAT
CCGGTAAGCGGCAGGGTCGGAACAGGAGAGCGCACGAGGGAGCTTCCAGGGGGAAACGCCTGGTATCTTT
ATAGTCCTGTCGGGTTTCGCCACCTCTGACTTGAGCGTCGATTTTTGTGATGCTCGTCAGGGGGGCGGAG
CCTATGGAAAAACGCCAGCAACGCAAGCTAGCTTCTAGCTAGAAATTGTAAACGTTAATATTTTGTTAAA
ATTCGCGTTAAATTTTTGTTAAATCAGCTCATTTTTTAACCAATAGGCCGAAATCGGCAAAATCCCTTAT
AAATCAAAAGAATAGCCCGAGATAGGGT
[37 nt withheld, positions 729-765]
AAAGAACGTGGACTCCAACGTCAAAGGGCGAAAAACCGTCTATCAGGGCGATGGCC
[115 nt withheld, positions 822-936]
G
[144 nt withheld, positions 938-1081]
ACCGTATAACGTGCTTTCCTCGTTG
[64 nt withheld, positions 1107-1170]
CTGGATTACCGCGGTCTTTCTCAACGTAACACTTTACAGCGGCGCGTCATTTGATATGATGCGCCCCGCT
TCCCGATAAGGGAGCAGGCCAGTAAAAGCATTACCCGTGGTGGGGTTCCCGAGCGGCCAAAGGGAGCAGA
CTCTAAATCTGCCGTCATCGACTTCGAAGGTTCGAATCCTTCCCCCACCACCATCACTTTCAAAAGTCCG
AAAGAATCTGCTCCCTGCTTGTGTGTTGGAGGTCGCTGAGTAGTGCGCGAGTAAAATTTAAGCTACAACA
AGGCAAGGCTTGACCGACAATTGCATGAAGAATCTGCTTAGGGTTAGGCGTTTTGCGCTGCTTCGCGATG
TACGGGCCAGATATACGCGTTGACATTGATTATTGACTAGTTATTAATAGTAATCAATTACGGGGTCATT
AGTTCATAGCCCATATATGGAGTTCCGCGTTACATAACTTACGGTAAATGGCCCGCCTGGCTGACCGCCC
AACGACCCCCGCCCATTGACGTCAATAATGACGTATGTTCCCATAGTAACGCCAATAGGGACTTTCCATT
GACGTCAATGGGTGGACTATTTACGGTAAACTGCCCACTTGGCAGTACATCAAGTGTATCATATGCCAAG
TACGCCCCCTATTGACGTCAATGACGGTAAATGGCCCGCCTGGCATTATGCCCAGTACATGACCTTATGG
GACTTTCCTACTTGGCAGTACATCTACGTATTAGTCATCGCTATTACCATGGTGATGCGGTTTTGGCAGT
ACATCAATGGGCGTGGATAGCGGTTTGACTCACGGGGATTTCCAAGTCTCCACCCCATTGACGTCAATGG
GAGTTTGTTTTGGCACCAAAATCAACGGGACTTTCCAAAATGTCGTAACAACTCCGCCCCATTGACGCAA
ATGGGCGGTAGGCGTGTACGGTGGGAGGTCTATATAAGCAGAGCTCTCTGGCTAACTAGAGAACCCACTG
CTTACTGGCTTATCGAAATTAATACGACTCACTATAGGGAGACCCAAGCTTAGAGCGGGCGCTATGGGGA
GCCGGACGCCAGAGTCCCCTCTCCATGCCGTGCAGCTGCGCTGGGGCCCCCGGCGCCGACCCCCGCTGCT
GCCGCTGCTATTGCTGCTCGTGCCGCCGCCACCGCGGGTCGGGGGCTACAACCTGGATCCGCAGCGCCCC
GTGCACTTCCAAGGCCCCGCTGACTCGTTCTTCGGCTACGCAGTTCTGGAGCATTTCCACGACAACACGC
GCTGGGTCCTTGTGGGCGCACCAAAGGCAGATTCCAAATACAGCCCTTCAGTGAAGTCTCCTGGGGCTGT
GTTTAAGTGCCGTGTTCACACCAACCCTGACCGGAGATGCACCGAACTGGACATGGCTCGAGGGAAGAAT
CGGGGCACGTCCTGCGGAAAGACCTGCCGGGAAGACCGCGATGATGAGTGGATGGGGGTGAGCCTGGCCC
GACAGCCCAAGGCTGATGGCCGTGTGTTGGCCTGTGCTCATCGCTGGAAGAACATCTACTATGAAGCCGA
CCACATCCTACCCCATGGCTTCTGCTACATCATCCCCTCCAACCTCCAGGCCAAAGGCAGGACGCTGATC
CCTTGCTATGAAGAGTATAAGAAGAAGTACGGAGAGGAACACGGCTCCTGCCAGGCTGGGATAGCGGGCT
TCTTCACCGAGGAGCTGGTGGTGATGGGTGCTCCAGGGTCATTTTATTGGGCTGGAACCATCAAAGTGCT
GAACCTTACGGACAACACCTATTTAAAACTGAACGACGAAGTGATCATGAACAGGCGGTACACCTACCTG
GGCTACGCAGTGACCGCTGGCCACTTCTCTCACCCGTCCACCATTGATGTGGTAGGAGGTGCCCCACAGG
ACAAAGGCATCGGCAAGGTTTATATTTTCAGAGCTGACCGAAGATCAGGCACCTTAATTAAGATCTTTCA
AGCATCAGGTAAAAAGATGGGCTCTTACTTCGGCTCCTCCTTGTGCGCAGTTGACCTGAATGGGGACGGC
CTCTCTGACCTGCTGGTGGGGGCCCCCATGTTTTCTGAGATCAGGGATGAGGGACAGGTCACTGTCTACA
TCAACAGAGGAAATGGAGCCCTCGAGGAGCAGCTGGCTCTGACTGGGGATGGTGCCTACAATGCCCACTT
TGGAGAGAGCATTGCCAGCCTGGACGATCTGGACAATGATGGGTTCCCAGATGTGGCCATTGGTGCACCC
AAGGAGGATGACTTCGCAGGGGCGGTCTATATCTATCATGGTGATGCCGGTGGGATAGTCCCTCAGTACT
CAATGAAACTGTCTGGGCAGAAGATAAATCCAGTGCTCCGGATGTTTGGTCAGTCCATATCGGGAGGCAT
TGATATGGATGGAAATGGCTATCCTGATGTCACTGTTGGAGCCTTCATGTCCGACAGCGTGGTTCTTCTC
AGAGCAAGGCCTGTCATTACGGTGGATGTCTCCATCTTCCTCCCGGGCTCCATCAACATCACAGCGCCTC
AGTGTCACGACGGACAGCAGCCTGTGAACTGCCTGAACGTCACCACCTGCTTCAGCTTCCATGGCAAACA
CGTTCCAGAAGAGATTGGCCTGAATTATGTTCTGATGGCTGACGTGGCCAAAAAGGAGAAGGGCCAGATG
CCCAGGGTCTACTTTGTGCTGCTGGGAGAGACCATGGGTCAGGTCACAGAGAAGCTGCAGCTGACTTACA
TGGAGGAGACGTGTCGTCACTATGTGGCCCATGTGAAGCGGAGGGTGCAGGACGTCATCAGCCCGATCGT
GTTTGAAGCAGCCTACAGCCTCAGTGAGCATGTGACTGGAGAGGAGGAGAGGGAACTGCCGCCTCTGACA
CCAGTTCTCCGCTGGAAAAAGGGACAAAAGATTGCCCAAAAGAATCAGACTGTTTTTGAAAGGAATTGCC
GTTCAGAGGACTGTGCCGCAGACCTGCAGCTTCAGGGTAAACTGCTGCTCTCCAGTATGGATGAGAAAAC
CCTGTATCTAGCTTTGGGGGCTGTGAAGAACATCTCCCTAAACATCTCTATCTCCAACCTCGGAGATGAT
GCCTATGATGCCAACGTGTCCTTCAATGTTTCCCGGGAGCTCTTCTTCATCAACATGTGGCAGAAGGAGG
AGATGGGCATCTCCTGTGAGCTGCTGGAATCGGACTTCCTCAAATGCAGCGTGGGATTTCCTTTCATGAG
GTCAAAGTCAAAGTATGAATTCAGCGTGATCTTTGATACAAGCCACCTGTCTGGGGAAGAGGAAGTTCTC
AGCTTCATTGTTACTGCTCAGAGTGGCAACACGGAGCGCTCTGAATCCCTGCATGACAACACCCTCGTGC
TGATGGTGCCACTGATGCACGAGGTGGACACGTCCATCACCGGAATCATGTCTCCAACCTCCTTTGTATA
TGGCGAGTCCGTGGACGCAGCCAACTTCATTCAGCTGGATGACCTGGAGTGTCACTTTCAGCCCATCAAT
ATCACCCTTCAGGTCTACAACACTGGCCCAAGCACCCTTCCAGGGTCATCTGTCAGCATCTCTTTCCCTA
ATCGACTCTCATCTGGTGGTGCAGAGATGTTTCATGTCCAGGAAATGGTGGTGGGCCAAGAGAAGGGAAA
CTGCTCTTTCCAGAAAAACCCAACTCCCTGCATCATCCCTCAAGAACAAGAAAATATCTTCCACACAATA
TTTGCTTTTTTCACAAAGTCTGGAAGAAAAGTCTTGGACTGTGAAAAACCAGGAATTTCTTGCCTAACAG
CACACTGTAACTTTAGTGCTCTTGCTAAAGAAGAAAGTCGTACTATAGACATTTACATGCTGCTGAACAC
AGAAATACTGAAAAAGGACAGTTCGTCTGTCATCCAGTTCATGTCCCGCGCCAAGGTGAAGGTGGATCCT
GCCCTAAGGGTGGTGGAAATAGCTCATGGGAACCCAGAAGAGGTGACGGTGGTCTTCGAGGCCCTGCACA
ATCTGGAGCCCCGTGGCTACGTCGTGGGGTGGATCATCGCCATCAGTTTGTTGGTGGGAATCCTCATCTT
CCTGCTGCTGGCCGTGCTGCTCTGGAAGATGGGCTTCTTTCGCCGAAGGTACAAAGAAATTATCGAAGCT
GAGAAGAACCGGAAAGAGAATGAAGACAGTTGGGACTGGGTCCAGAAAAACCAGTGAGCTGCCACACCAG
TCACATGACCTGATCCACTAGTTCTAGAGCGGCCGCCTCGAGCATGCATCTAGAGGGCCCTATTCTATAG
TGTCACCTAAATGCTAGAGGATCTTTGTGAAGGAACCTTACTTCTGTGGTGTGACATAATTGGACAAACT
ACCTACAGAGATTTAAAGCTCTAAGGTAAATATAAAATTTTTAAGTGTATAATGTGTTAAACTACTGATT
CTAATTGTTTGTGTATTTTAGATTCCAACCTATGGAACTGATGAATGGGAGCAGTGGTGGAATGCCTTTA
ATGAGGAAAACCTGTTTTGCTCAGAAGAAATGCCATCTAGTGATGATGAGGCTACTGCTGACTCTCAACA
TTCTACTCCTCCAAAAAAGAAGAGAAAGGTAGAAGACCCCAAGGACTTTCCTTCAGAATTGCTAAGTTTT
TTGAGTCATGCTGTGTTTAGTAATAGAACTCTTGCTTGCTTTGCTATTTACACCACAAAGGAAAAAGCTG
CACTGCTATACAAGAAAATTATGGAAAAATATTTGATGTATAGTGCCTTGACTAGAGATCATAATCAGCC
ATACCACATTTGTAGAGGTTTTACTTGCTTTAAAAAACCTCCCACACCTCCCCCTGAACCTGAAACATAA
AATGAATGCAATTGTTGTTGTTAACTTGTTTATTGCAGCTTATAATGGTTACAAATAAAGCAATAGCATC
ACAAATTTCACAAATAAAGCATTTTTTTCACTGCATTCTAGTTGTGGTTTGTCCAAACTCATCAATGTAT
CTTATCATGTCTGGATCTCCCGATCCCCTATGGTGCACTCTCAGTACAATCTGCTCTGATGCCGCATAGT
TAAGCCAGTATCTGCTCCCTGCTTGTGTGTTGGAGGTCGCTGAGTAGTGCGCGAGCAAAATTTAAGCTAC
AACAAGGCAAGGCTTGACCGACAATTGCATGAAGAATCTGCTTAGGGTTAGGCGTTTTGCGCTGCTTCGC
GATGTACGGGCCAGATATACGCGTATCTGAGGGGACTAGGGTGTGTTTAGGCGAAAAGCGGGGCTTCGGT
TGTACGCGGTTAGGAGTCCCCTCAGGATATAGTAGTTTCGCTTTTGCATAGGGAGGGGGAAATGTAGTCT
TATGCAATACACTTGTAGTCTTGCAACATGGTAACGATGAGTTAGCAACATGCCTTACAAGGAGAGAAAA
AGCACCGTGCATGCCGATTGGTGGAAGTAAGGTGGTACGATCGTGCCTTATTAGGAAGGCAACAGACAGG
TCTGACATGGATTGGACGAACCACTGAATTCCGCATTGCAGAGATAATTGTATTTAAGTGCCTAGCTCGA
TACAATAAACGCCATTTGACCATTCACCACATTGGTGTGCACCTCCTAAGCTAGCTTTGCCGCAAGCACT
CAGGGCGCAAGGGCTGCTAAAGGAAGCGGAACACGTAGAAAGCCAGTCCGCAGAAACGGTGCTGACCCCG
GATGAATGTCAGCTACTGGGCTATCTGGACAAGGGAAAACGCAAGCGCAAAGAGAAAGCAGGTAGCTTGC
AGTGGGCTTACATGGCGATAGCTAGACTGGGCGGTTTTATGGACAGCAAGCGAACCGGAATTGCCAGCTG
GGGCGCCCTCTGGTAAGGTTGGGAAGCCCTGCAAAGTAAACTGGATGGCTTTCTTGCCGCCAAGGATCTG
ATGGCGCAGGGGATCAAGATCTGATCAAGAGACAGGATGAGGATCGTTTCGCATGATTGAACAAGATGGA
TTGCACGCAGGTTCTCCGGCCGCTTGGGTGGAGAGGCTATTCGGCTATGACTGGGCACAACAGACAATCG
GCTGCTCTGATGCCGCCGTGTTCCGGCTGTCAGCGCAGGGGCGCCCGGTTCTTTTTGTCAAGACCGACCT
GTCCGGTGCCCTGAATGAACTGCAGGACGAGGCAGCGCGGCTATCGTGGCTGGCCACGACGGGCGTTCCT
TGCGCAGCTGTGCTCGACGTTGTCACTGAAGCGGGAAGGGACTGGCTGCTATTGGGCGAAGTGCCGGGGC
AGGATCTCCTGTCATCTCACCTTGCTCCTGCCGAGAAAGTATCCATCATGGCTGATGCAATGCGGCGGCT
GCATACGCTTGATCCGGCTACCTGCCCATTCGACCACCAAGCGAAACATCGCATCGAGCGAGCACGTACT
CGGATGGAAGCCGGTCTTGTCGATCAGGATGATCTGGACGAAGAGCATCAGGGGCTCGCGCCAGCCGAAC
TGTTCGCCAGGCTCAAGGCGCGCATGCCCGACGGCGAGGATCTCGTCGTGACCCATGGCGATGCCTGCTT
GCCGAATATCATGGTGGAAAATGGCCGCTTTTCTGGATTCATCGACTGTGGCCGGCTGGGTGTGGCGGAC
CGCTATCAGGACATAGCGTTGGCTACCCGTGATATTGCTGAAGAGCTTGGCGGCGAATGGGCTGACCGCT
TCCTCGTGCTTTACGGTATCGCCGCTCCCGATTCGCAGCGCATCGCCTTCTATCGCCTTCTTGACGAGTT
CTTCTGAGCGGGACTCTGGGGTTCGAAATGACCGACCAAGCGACGCCCAACCTGCCATCACGAGATTTCG
ATTCCACCGCCGCCTTCTATGAAAGGTTGGGCTTCGGAATCGTTTTCCGGGACGCCGGCTGGATGATCCT
CCAGCGCGGGGATCTCATGCTGGAGTTCTTCGCCCACCCCGGGCTCGATCCCCTCGCGAGTTGGTTCAGC
TGCTGCCTGAGGCTGGACGACCTCGCGGAGTTCTACCGGCAGTGCAAATCCGTCGGCATCCAGGAAACCA
GCAGCGGCTATCCGCGCATCCATGCCCCCGAACTGCAGGAGTGGGGAGGCACGATGGCCGCTTTGGTCCC
GGATCTTTGTGAAGGAACCTTACTTCTGTGGTGTGACATAATTGGACAAACTACCTACAGAGATTTAAAG
CTCTAAGGTAAATATAAAATTTTTAAGTGTATAATGTGTTAAACTACTGATTCTAATTGTTTGTGTATTT
TAGATTCCAACCTATGGAACTGATGAATGGGAGCAGTGGTGGAATGCCTTTAATGAGGAAAACCTGTTTT
GCTCAGAAGAAATGCCATCTAGTGATGATGAGGCTACTGCTGACTCTCAACATTCTACTCCTCCAAAAAA
GAAGAGAAAGGTAGAAGACCCCAAGGACTTTCCTTCAGAATTGCTAAGTTTTTTGAGTCATGCTGTGTTT
AGTAATAGAACTCTTGCTTGCTTTGCTATTTACACCACAAAGGAAAAAGCTGCACTGCTATACAAGAAAA
TTATGGAAAAATATTCTGTAACCTTTATAAGTAGGCATAACAGTTATAATCATAACATACTGTTTTTTCT
TACTCCACACAGGCATAGAGTGTCTGCTATTAATAACTATGCTCAAAAATTGTGTACCTTTAGCTTTTTA
ATTTGTAAAGGGGTTAATAAGGAATATTTGATGTATAGTGCCTTGACTAGAGATCATAATCAGCCATACC
ACATTTGTAGAGGTTTTACTTGCTTTAAAAAACCTCCCACACCTCCCCCTGAACCTGAAACATAAAATGA
ATGCAATTGTTGTTGTTAACTTGTTTATTGCAGCTTATAATGGTTACAAATAAAGCAATAGCATCACAAA
TTTCACAAATAAAGCATTTTTTTCACTGCATTCTAGTTGTGGTTTGTCCAAACTCATCAATGTATCTTAT
CATGTCTGGATCGATCCCGCCATGGTATCAACGCCATATTTCTATTTACAGTAGGGACCTCTTCGTTGTG
TAGGTACCGCTGTATTCCTAGGGAAATAGTAGAGGCACCTTGAACTGTCTGCATCAGCCATATAGCCCCC
GCTGTTCGACTTACAAACACAGGCACAGTACTGACAAACCCATACACCTCCTCTGAAATACCCATAGTTG
CTAGGGCTGTCTCCGAACTCATTACACCCTCCAAAGTCAGAGCTGTAATTTCGCCATCAAGGGCAGCGAG
GGCTTCTCCAGATAAAATAGCTTCTGCCGAGAGTCCCGTAAGGGTAGACACTTCAGCTAATCCCTCGATG
AGGTCTACTAGAATAGTCAGTGCGGCTCCCATTTTGAAAATTCACTTACTTGATCAGCTTCAGAAGATGG
CGGAGGGCCTCCAACACAGTAATTTTCCTCCCGACTCTTAAAATAGAAAATGTCAAGTCAGTTAAGCAGG
AAGTGGACTAACTGACGCAGCTGGCCGTGCGACATCCTCTTTTAATTAGTTGCTAGGCAACGCCCTCCAG
AGGGCGTGTGGTTTTGCAAGAGGAAGCAAAAGCCTCTCCACCCAGGCCTAGAATGTTTCCACCCAATCAT
TACTATGACAACAGCTGTTTTTTTTAGTATTAAGCAGAGGCCGGGGACCCCTGGGCCCGCTTACTCTGGA
GAAAAAGAAGAGAGGCATTGTAGAGGCTTCCAGAGGCAACTTGTCAAAACAGGACTGCTTCTATTTCTGT
CACACTGTCTGGCCCTGTCACAAGGTCCAGCACCTCCATACCCCCTTTAATAAGCAGTTTGGGAACGGGT
GCGGGTCTTACTCCGCCCATCCCGCCCCTAACTCCGCCCAGTTCCGCCCATTCTCCGCCCCATGGCTGAC
TAATTTTTTTTATTTATGCAGAGGCCGAGGCCGCCTCGGCCTCTGAGCTATTCCAGAAGTAGTGAGGAGG
CTTTTTTGGAGGCCTAGGCTTTTGCAAAAAGCTAATTC
Features (pLannotate 1.2.2; 30 found; start..end, strand, type, name):
      2..570     +  rep_origin     ori: high-copy-number ColE1/pMB1/pBR322/pUC origin of replication
    603..1061    -  rep_origin     f1 ori (sequence partly withheld): f1 bacteriophage origin of replication; arrow indicates direction of (+) strand synthesis
   1049..1170    -  CDS            M13 gene IV (fragment) (sequence partly withheld): pIV; IV; phage assembly
   1204..1383    +  tRNA           supF: E. coli amber-suppressor tyrosine tRNA
   1542..1921    +  enhancer       CMV enhancer: human cytomegalovirus immediate early enhancer
   1922..2125    +  promoter       CMV promoter: human cytomegalovirus (CMV) immediate early promoter
   2121..2154    +  LTR            5' LTR (truncated) (fragment): truncated 5' long terminal repeat (LTR) from HIV-1
   2170..2188    +  promoter       T7 promoter: promoter for bacteriophage T7 RNA polymerase
   2331..5354    +  CDS            ITGA9: ITA9_HUMAN - Experimental evidence at protein level: Swiss-Prot protein existence level 1. Integrin alpha-9/beta-1 (ITGA9:ITGB1) is a receptor for VCAM1, cytotactin and osteopontin. It recognizes the sequence A-E-I-D- G-I-E-L in cytotactin. From Homo sapiens (Human).
   5382..5407    -  misc_feature   MCS (fragment): pBluescript multiple cloning site
   5434..5452    -  promoter       SP6 promoter: promoter for bacteriophage SP6 RNA polymerase
   5460..5534    +  CDS            small t antigen (fragment): SV40 (simian virus 40) small t antigen
   5536..5601    +  intron         small t intron: SV40 (simian virus 40) small t antigen intron
   5731..5751    +  CDS            SV40 NLS: nuclear localization signal of SV40 (simian virus 40) large T antigen
   5758..5892    +  CDS            LT_POVHA (fragment): Protein inferred from homology: Swiss-Prot protein existence level 3. Isoform large T antigen is a key early protein essential for both driving viral replication and inducing cellular transformation. Plays a role in viral genome replication by driving entry of quiescent cells into the cell cycle and by autoregulating the synthesis of viral early mRNA. Displays highly oncogenic activities by corrupting the host cellular checkpoint mechanisms that guard cell division and the transcription, replication, and repair of DNA. Participates in the modulation of cellular gene expression preceeding viral
   5917..6000    +  CDS            large T antigen (fragment): large T antigen from SV40 (simian virus 40)
   6023..6157    +  polyA_signal   SV40 poly(A) signal: SV40 polyadenylation signal
   6169..6221    -  misc_feature   bom (fragment): basis of mobility region from pBR322
   6352..6445    +  ncRNA          Retro dr1: Accession: RF00214 - Retrovirus direct repeat 1 (dr1)
   6481..6743    +  promoter       RSV promoter: Rous sarcoma virus enhancer/promoter
   6757..7071    +  CDS            tnpA (fragment): TN5P_ECOLX - Also known as tnp. Experimental evidence at protein level: Swiss-Prot protein existence level 1. Mediates transposition of transposon Tn5 by a 'cut and paste' mechanism. First, the monomeric transposase binds the 19 bp inverted DNA repeats flanking the transposon. Then, dimerization of the DNA- bound transposase creates a synaptic DNA complex. After nicking of the first DNA strand, excision of the transposon proceeds through a series of intermediates. The transposase then mediates the insertion of the transposon at a new site by strand transfer. The activity of the wild- type tran
   7103..7894    +  CDS            neo: KKA2_KLEPN - Also known as kan, nptII. Experimental evidence at protein level: Swiss-Prot protein existence level 1. Resistance to kanamycin, neomycin, paromomycin, ribostamycin, butirosin and gentamicin B. From Klebsiella pneumoniae.
   7918..8265    +  CDS            ble (fragment): BLE_KLEPN - Experimental evidence at protein level: Swiss-Prot protein existence level 1. Binding protein with a strong affinity to the bleomycin family of antibiotics. Binds to CL990; an antimitotic-antibiotic compound. From Klebsiella pneumoniae.
   8318..8383    +  intron         small t intron: SV40 (simian virus 40) small t antigen intron
   8513..8533    +  CDS            SV40 NLS: nuclear localization signal of SV40 (simian virus 40) large T antigen
   8852..8935    +  CDS            large T antigen (fragment): large T antigen from SV40 (simian virus 40)
   8958..9092    +  polyA_signal   SV40 poly(A) signal: SV40 polyadenylation signal
   9094..9462    -  CDS            VP2_POVMA (fragment): Experimental evidence at protein level: Swiss-Prot protein existence level 1. [Isoform VP3]: structural protein that resides within the core of the capsid surrounded by 72 VP1 pentamers. Following virus endocytosis and trafficking to the endoplasmic reticulum, VP2 and VP3 form oligomers and integrate into the endoplasmic reticulum membrane. Heterooligomer VP2-VP3 may create a viroporin for transporting the viral genome across the endoplasmic reticulum membrane to the cytoplasm. Nuclear entry of the viral DNA involves the selective exposure and importin recognition of VP2 or Vp3 nuclear localiz
   9830..9928    -  CDS            VP1_POVMP (fragment): Experimental evidence at protein level: Swiss-Prot protein existence level 1. Forms an icosahedral capsid with a T=7 symmetry and a 40 nm diameter. The capsid is composed of 72 pentamers linked to each other by disulfide bonds and associated with VP2 or VP3 proteins. Interacts with terminal alpha(2,3)-linked sialic acids on the cell surface to provide virion attachment to target cell. This attachment induces virion internalization predominantly through caveolin-mediated endocytosis. Once attached, the virion is internalized by caveolin- mediated endocytosis and traffics to the endoplasmic reti
   9939..10074   +  rep_origin     SV40 ori: SV40 origin of replication
