[The description below was written by a language model from this plasmid's Addgene catalogue record and pLannotate feature annotations shown in this document.]
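Description:
integrin alpha9 pcDNA1 neo is a mammalian expression plasmid built on the Invitrogen pcDNAI neo backbone (about 7 kb) carrying a roughly 3.2 kb human integrin alpha 9 (ITGA9) cDNA cloned between HindIII and NotI sites, both of which are retained. The depositor's full sequence is about 10.1 kb. The plasmid replicates in bacteria from a ColE1/pUC-type origin and also carries an f1 origin for single-stranded DNA production. It has no conventional resistance gene for bacterial selection. Instead it encodes supF, an amber-suppressor tyrosine tRNA. This is why it is maintained in a P3-bearing host, where suppression of amber mutations on the P3 episome confers the ampicillin and tetracycline resistance listed in the record.

The ITGA9 open reading frame is driven by the CMV immediate-early enhancer and promoter and is followed by an SV40 small t intron and SV40 polyadenylation signal. T7 and SP6 promoters flank the insert and serve as sequencing primer sites; they could also support in vitro transcription. A separate cassette places the Tn5-derived neo gene under the RSV promoter, again with an SV40 intron and poly(A) signal, allowing G418 selection of stable transfectants. An SV40 origin is annotated, and neighbouring polyomavirus-derived fragments are also detected, consistent with episomal replication in cells that supply T antigen. The depositor notes that the first 41 amino acids of the insert resemble integrin alpha 5 more closely than alpha 9, so the N-terminal region may not be native alpha 9 sequence. The associated work used alpha 9 expression to study alpha9beta1-mediated cell attachment to tenascin.
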