Addgene plasmid #13585: integrin alpha9 pcDNA1 neo
Depositing lab: Dean Sheppard. Publication: The integrin alpha 9 beta 1 mediates cell attachment to a non-RGD site in the third fibronectin type III repeat of tenascin. Yokosaki Y, Palmer EL, Prieto AL, Crossin KL, Bourdon MA, Pytela R, Sheppard D. J Biol Chem. 1994 Oct 28. 269(43):26691-6. PubMed 7523411.
Backbone
  Vector backbone: pcDNAI neo
  Backbone manufacturer: Invitrogen
  Backbone size w/o insert (bp): 7000
  Vector type: Mammalian Expression
  Selectable markers: Neomycin (select with G418)
Growth in bacteria
  Bacterial resistance: Ampicillin and Tetracycline, 100 & 10 μg/mL
  Growth temperature: 37°C
  Growth strain: Top10/P3
  Growth instructions: Plasmid contains SupF. Grow in TOP10/P3 cells.
  Copy number: Unknown
Gene/Insert
  Gene/Insert name: integrin alpha 9 (alt name: ITGA9)
  Species: H. sapiens (human)
  Insert size (bp): 3200
  GenBank ID: NM_002207
  Entrez Gene: ITGA9 (a.k.a. ALPHA-RLC, ITGA4L, RLC)
  Cloning method: Restriction Enzyme; 5′ cloning site HindIII (not destroyed); 3′ cloning site NotI (not destroyed)
  Sequencing primers: 5′ T7; 3′ SP6
Terms and licenses: Academic/Nonprofit Terms; Industry Terms: Not Available to Industry
Depositor comments: Please note that the first 41 amino acids of the integrin alpha insert show greater identity to integrin alpha-5 rather than integrin alpha-9
How to cite: integrin alpha9 pcDNA1 neo was a gift from Dean Sheppard (Addgene plasmid # 13585 ; http://n2t.net/addgene:13585 ; RRID:Addgene_13585)
