>Addgene plasmid #13585 | integrin alpha9 pcDNA1 neo | addgene partial sequence | sequence record 19962 | CMV-F 5'-CGCAAATGGGCGGTAGGCGTG-3'
TTACTGGCTTATCGAAATTAATACTACTCACTATAGGGAGACCCAAGCTTAGAGCGGGCGCTATGGGGAG
CCGGACGCCATAGTCCCCTCTCCATGCCGTGGATCTGCGCTGGGGCCCCCGGCGCCGACCCCCGCTACTG
CCGCTGCTATTGCTGCTCGTGCCGCCGCCACCACGGGTCGGGGGCTACAACCTGGATCCGCAGCGCCCCG
TGCACTTCCAGGGCCCCGCTGACTCGTTCTTCCGCTACGCAGTTCTGGAGCATTTCCACGACAACACGCG
CTGGGTCCTTGTGGGCGCACCAAAAGCAGATTCCAAATACAGCCCTTCAGTGAAGTCTCCTGGGGCTGTG
TTTAAGTGCCGTGTTCACACCAACCCTGACCGGAGATGCACCGAACTGGACATGGCTCGAGGGAAGAATC
CGGGCACGTCCTGCGGAAAGACCTGCCGGGAAGACCGCCATGATGAGTGGATGGGGGTGAACCTGGCCCG
ACAGCCCAAGGCTGATGGCCGTGTGTTGGCCTGTGCTCATCGCTGGAAGAACATCTACTATG
